Addgene plasmid #78314: pTiGc
Purpose: Mycobacterial dual reporter plasmid for fluorescence dilution. Description: hsp60-gfp, hsp60(ribo)-turboFP635 (inducible TurboFP635 under control of theophylline - inducible riboswitch).
Depositing lab: Samantha Sampson. Depositing organization: Stellenbosch University. Publication: Elucidating population-wide mycobacterial replication dynamics at the single-cell level. Mouton JM, Helaine S, Holden DW, Sampson SL. Microbiology. 2016 Mar 30. doi: 10.1099/mic.0.000288. PubMed 27027532.
Backbone
  Vector backbone: pST5552
  Backbone manufacturer: Seeliger et al., 2012 PLoS One. 7(1):e29266. Epub 2012 Jan 18
  Modifications to backbone: It contains hsp60 - gfp, hsp60(ribo) - turboFP635 (inducible TurboFP635 under control of theophylline - inducible riboswitch)
  Vector type: Bacterial Expression, Synthetic Biology ; Mycobacterial replicating vector
Growth in bacteria
  Bacterial resistance: Kanamycin, 50 μg/mL
  Growth temperature: 37°C
  Growth strain: DH5alpha
  Copy number: High Copy
Gene/Insert 1
  Gene/Insert name: TurboFP635
  Species: Synthetic
  Promoter: hsp60(ribo)
  Cloning method: Restriction Enzyme; 5′ cloning site HindIII (not destroyed); 3′ cloning site EcoRI (not destroyed)
  Sequencing primers: 5′ N/A; 3′ N/A
Gene/Insert 2
  Gene/Insert name: GFP
  Species: Aequorea victoria
  Promoter: hsp60
  Cloning method: Restriction Enzyme; 5′ cloning site NotI (not destroyed); 3′ cloning site NotI (not destroyed)
  Sequencing primers: 5′ N/A; 3′ N/A
Terms and licenses: Academic/Nonprofit Terms; Industry Terms: Not Available to Industry
How to cite: pTiGc was a gift from Samantha Sampson (Addgene plasmid # 78314 ; http://n2t.net/addgene:78314 ; RRID:Addgene_78314)
