[The description below was written by a language model from this plasmid's Addgene catalogue record.]
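Description:
pTiGc is a mycobacterial dual-reporter plasmid built on the pST5552 backbone, an episomally replicating mycobacterial vector used for bacterial expression and synthetic biology applications. It is propagated in E. coli as a high-copy plasmid and selected with kanamycin. The record contains no feature table, so the specific origins of replication for E. coli and mycobacteria are not stated, although its classification as a replicating mycobacterial vector implies that it is maintained extrachromosomally rather than integrated.

The payload consists of two independent fluorescent protein cassettes. GFP (Aequorea victoria origin), inserted at a NotI site, is driven by the hsp60 promoter, a strong promoter widely used for constitutive expression in mycobacteria, and so marks all plasmid-bearing cells. The far-red protein TurboFP635, a synthetic coding sequence cloned between HindIII and EcoRI, sits under hsp60(ribo), the same promoter coupled to a theophylline-responsive riboswitch. The riboswitch makes production of the red protein dependent on the presence of theophylline.

This arrangement supports fluorescence dilution, the stated purpose of the plasmid. Cells are loaded with TurboFP635 by induction, after which the inducer is withdrawn. With no new synthesis, the existing red signal is partitioned between daughter cells at each division, so its intensity falls in proportion to the number of replications. The constitutive GFP signal identifies live bacteria carrying the plasmid throughout. Comparing the two signals allows replication dynamics to be tracked at the single-cell level across a mycobacterial population, including the detection of slowly replicating or non-replicating subpopulations.
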