>Addgene plasmid #78314 | pTiGc | addgene partial sequence | sequence record 150188 | pBbA5c-3 5'-CGTTTTATTTGATGCCTGG-3'
TCGACATCGATAAGCTTTTACGAGTGGCCCAGCTTCGAGGGCAGGTCGCAGTAGCGGGCGACGGCCATCT
CGTGCTGCTCCACGTAGGTCTCCTTGTCCGCCTCCTTGATCCGCTCCAGCCGGCGGTCCACGAAGTAGAA
GCCGGGCATCTTCAGGTTCTTCGCCGGCTTCTTCGAGCGGTAGGTCGTCTTGAGCGAACAGTGCAGGTAG
CCGCCACCCACCAGCTTGAGCGCCATCTGGGAGTGGCCGCGCAGACCGGAGTCGGCGGGGTACAGCATCT
CGGTGCTGGCCTCCCAGCCCAGCGTCTTCTTCTGCATGACCGGGCCGTTCGAGGGGAAGTTGACGCCGTT
GATCTTCACGTTGTAGATCAGGCAGCCGTTCTGGAGCGAGGTGTCCTGGGTGGCGGTCAGGACGCCACCG
TCCTCGTAGGTGGTGATGCGCTCCCAGGTGAAGCCCTCGGGGAACGATTGCTTGAAGAAGTCCGGGATGC
CCTGGGTGTGGTTGATGAAGGTCTTCGAACCGTACATGAAGCTGGTGGCGAGGATGTCGAAGGCGAACGG
CAGCGGACCGCCCTCCACGACCTTGATCTTCATGGTCTGGGTGCCCTCGTACGGCTTGCCCTCACCCTCC
GAGGTACACTTGAAATGGTGGTCGTTGACGGTGCCCTCCATGTAGAGCTTCATGTGCATGTTCTCGGTGA
TCAGGACGCTGTCCTCGCCGACCATGAATTCTGCAGCTGGATCCGCAATTGTCTTGGCCATCTTGTTGCC
TCCTTAGCAGGGTGCTGCCAAGGGCATCAAGACGATGCTGGTATCACCGGTACCTATAGTGAGTCGTATC
CCGGTCGCGAGTGCCAACGTTATTCTTAGCACTCGCCTATGCCGAGTGCAAGAAGCCCCGCACCGGGTCA
TGCCCCTCGTTCGACCTTGTCCTCGGCCCTCCGA
