>Addgene plasmid #78314 | pTiGc | addgene partial sequence | sequence record 151261 | pJAK-INTG-R 5'-GATCCGGGTGAGTATGTTCG-3'
ACCGTAAATGGTCGGCCGCAGACGTCCCCGATCAAAGCGGGCGCGTTGTGGTCACCG
