>Addgene plasmid #78314 | pTiGc | addgene partial sequence | sequence record 151892 | EGFP-N 5'-CGTCGCCGTCCAGCTCGACCAG-3'
GCTCCTCGCCCTTGCTCACCATGGTGGCGACCGGTGGATCCCGGGCCCGCGGTACCGTCGACTGCAGAAT
TCGAAGCTTGATATCGAATTCCTGCAGCCCGGGGGATCCGCAATTGTCTTGGCCATTGCGAAGTGATTCC
TCCGGATCGGGGATGAAACGGGGGTCACCGGGTGACGGCAACCCCGCTACTTACGCTGGCCGGGCGCAGT
GCCCGCGACGGACGGCTCAAGTTGTCCTCGCTGCCACTCGCTGCGACGACGGGCCTGGCCTCACCGTCCC
GACCTAGCACTCACCGGTCGCGAGTGCCAACGTTATTCTTAGCACTCGCCTATGCCGAGTGCAAGAAGCC
CCGCACCGGGTCATGCCCCTCGTTCGACCTTGTCCTCGGCCCTCCGATCCGGGTGAGTATGTTCGGCCCA
TGACCGCCAACGACAACAAGACCCGTAAATGGTCGGCCGCAGACGTCCCCGATCAAAGCGGGCGCGTTGT
GGTCACCGTCTAGAGCGGCCGCGCCACGGATGCCACCACAGGCACTACAACGGAGTTCGCCACGTACATC
ACCACAACCACCGATTCTGGCGGTGAGCTCCCCGATATTCAGCGGAAATGGCTTGGTATCGACCAAGATT
CGTAGAACCCCGTCTCGTCTGGCTGGTATTCAAAACGGGCGCAACGAAACACGCAACGAGACAGGCATGG
CCCAAACCAGAAAACTAGCGTCTACCAGGACTTTTACCTGTCCGACCCGTTGCAACGGAACCCCCCACGG
AACCCCCGCGACACCCGCTCCCCAATTGCGTTAGAACAGCGGTGGATTGTCGGCTTCGTTGTGGGCCTTT
TGAGCCGCTTCCTGTTCTGCCGCACGCTCTTTCCTCGCCCGATAGCCGAGTCGCTTAACGGTGTCCAGAT
GCAGCCCGAAATGTTTGGCCGTTTGCGGCCAAGAGTGGCCCTCGTCGTCGTGATAGGCGCGGATGCGTTC
GCGGCG
